>Addgene plasmid #89248 | pET-6xHis-(pos15)GFP | addgene full sequence | sequence record 176147 | Addgene NGS Result
GTGCCATCCTTCTTGAAGCTGATTGTACGCTCTTGAACATATCCTTCAGGCATGGCTGATTTGAAAAAAT
CGTGACGTTTCATATGTTTAGGGTAACGACTGAAGCACTGAACGCCATAGGTCAGGGTGGTCACTAAGGT
GGGCCACGGAACGGGTAATTTGCCTGTTGTGCAAATAAACTTCAGGGTCAATTTACCACGGGTAGCGTCA
CCTTCGCCTTCGCCGCGCACGCTAAATTTGTGACCGTTCACGTCGCCGTCTAATTCCACTAAGATCGGTA
CTACACCCGTAAACAGACGTTCACCTTTGCTAGCGCCACCGTGATGGTGGTGGTGATGACCCATGGTATA
TCTCCTTCTTAAAGTTAAACAAAATTATTTCTAGAGGGGAATTGTTATCCGCTCACAATTCCCCTATAGT
GAGTCGTATTAATTTCGCGGGATCGAGATCGATCTCGATCCTCTACGCCGGACGCATCGTGGCCGGCATC
ACCGGCGCCACAGGTGCGGTTGCTGGCGCCTATATCGCCGACATCACCGATGGGGAAGATCGGGCTCGCC
ACTTCGGGCTCATGAGCGCTTGTTTCGGCGTGGGTATGGTGGCAGGCCCCGTGGCCGGGGGACTGTTGGG
CGCCATCTCCTTGCATGCACCATTCCTTGCGGCGGCGGTGCTCAACGGCCTCAACCTACTACTGGGCTGC
TTCCTAATGCAGGAGTCGCATAAGGGAGAGCGTCGAGATCCCGGACACCATCGAATGGCGCAAAACCTTT
CGCGGTATGGCATGATAGCGCCCGGAAGAGAGTCAATTCAGGGTGGTGAATGTGAAACCAGTAACGTTAT
ACGATGTCGCAGAGTATGCCGGTGTCTCTTATCAGACCGTTTCCCGCGTGGTGAACCAGGCCAGCCACGT
TTCTGCGAAAACGCGGGAAAAAGTGGAAGCGGCGATGGCGGAGCTGAATTACATTCCCAACCGCGTGGCA
CAACAACTGGCGGGCAAACAGTCGTTGCTGATTGGCGTTGCCACCTCCAGTCTGGCCCTGCACGCGCCGT
CGCAAATTGTCGCGGCGATTAAATCTCGCGCCGATCAACTGGGTGCCAGCGTGGTGGTGTCGATGGTAGA
ACGAAGCGGCGTCGAAGCCTGTAAAGCGGCGGTGCACAATCTTCTCGCGCAACGCGTCAGTGGGCTGATC
ATTAACTATCCGCTGGATGACCAGGATGCCATTGCTGTGGAAGCTGCCTGCACTAATGTTCCGGCGTTAT
TTCTTGATGTCTCTGACCAGACACCCATCAACAGTATTATTTTCTCCCATGAAGACGGTACGCGACTGGG
CGTGGAGCATCTGGTCGCATTGGGTCACCAGCAAATCGCGCTGTTAGCGGGCCCATTAAGTTCTGTCTCG
GCGCGTCTGCGTCTGGCTGGCTGGCATAAATATCTCACTCGCAATCAAATTCAGCCGATAGCGGAACGGG
AAGGCGACTGGAGTGCCATGTCCGGTTTTCAACAAACCATGCAAATGCTGAATGAGGGCATCGTTCCCAC
TGCGATGCTGGTTGCCAACGATCAGATGGCGCTGGGCGCAATGCGCGCCATTACCGAGTCCGGGCTGCGC
GTTGGTGCGGACATCTCGGTAGTGGGATACGACGATACCGAAGACAGCTCATGTTATATCCCGCCGTTAA
CCACCATCAAACAGGATTTTCGCCTGCTGGGGCAAACCAGCGTGGACCGCTTGCTGCAACTCTCTCAGGG
CCAGGCGGTGAAGGGCAATCAGCTGTTGCCCGTCTCACTGGTGAAAAGAAAAACCACCCTGGCGCCCAAT
ACGCAAACCGCCTCTCCCCGCGCGTTGGCCGATTCATTAATGCAGCTGGCACGACAGGTTTCCCGACTGG
AAAGCGGGCAGTGAGCGCAACGCAATTAATGTAAGTTAGCTCACTCATTAGGCACCGGGATCTCGACCGA
TGCCCTTGAGAGCCTTCAACCCAGTCAGCTCCTTCCGGTGGGCGCGGGGCATGACTAGCATGATCGTGCT
CCTGTCGTTGAGGACCCGGCTAGGCTGGCGGGGTTGCCTTACTGGTTAGCAGAATGAATCACCGATACGC
GAGCGAACGTGAAGCGACTGCTGCTGCAAAACGTCTGCGACCTGAGCAACAACATGAATGGTCTTCGGTT
TCCGTGTTTCGTAAAGTCTGGAAACGCGGAAGTCAGCGCCCTGCACCATTATGTTCCGGATCTGCATCGC
AGGATGCTGCTGGCTACCCTGTGGAACACCTACATCTGTATTAACGAAGCGCTGGCATTGACCCTGAGTG
ATTTTTCTCTGGTCCCGCCGCATCCATACCGCCAGTTGTTTACCCTCACAACGTTCCAGTAACCGGGCAT
GTTCATCATCAGTAACCCGTATCGTGAGCATCCTCTCTCGTTTCATCGGTATCATTACCCCCATGAACAG
AAATCCCCCTTACACGGAGGCATCAGTGACCAAACAGGAAAAAACCGCCCTTAACATGGCCCGCTTTATC
AGAAGCCAGACATTAACGCTTCTGGAGAAACTCAACGAGCTGGACGCGGATGAACAGGCAGACATCTGTG
AATCGCTTCACGACCACGCTGATGAGCTTTACCGCAGCTGCCTCGCGCGTTTCGGTGATGACGGTGAAAA
CCTCTGACACATGCAGCTCCCGGAGACGGTCACAGCTTGTCTGTAAGCGGATGCCGGGAGCAGACAAGCC
CGTCAGGGCGCGTCAGCGGGTGTTGGCGGGTGTCGGGGCGCAGCCATGACCCAGTCACGTAGCGATAGCG
GAGTGTATACTGGCTTAACTATGCGGCATCAGAGCAGATTGTACTGAGAGTGCACCATTGCGGTGTGAAA
TACCGCACAGATGCGTAAGGAGAAAATACCGCATCAGGCGCTCTTCCGCTTCCTCGCTCACTGACTCGCT
GCGCTCGGTCGTTCGGCTGCGGCGAGCGGTATCAGCTCACTCAAAGGCGGTAATACGGTTATCCACAGAA
TCAGGGGATAACGCAGGAAAGAACATGTGAGCAAAAGGCCAGCAAAAGGCCAGGAACCGTAAAAAGGCCG
CGTTGCTGGCGTTTTTCCATAGGCTCCGCCCCCCTGACGAGCATCACAAAAATCGACGCTCAAGTCAGAG
GTGGCGAAACCCGACAGGACTATAAAGATACCAGGCGTTTCCCCCTGGAAGCTCCCTCGTGCGCTCTCCT
GTTCCGACCCTGCCGCTTACCGGATACCTGTCCGCCTTTCTCCCTTCGGGAAGCGTGGCGCTTTCTCATA
GCTCACGCTGTAGGTATCTCAGTTCGGTGTAGGTCGTTCGCTCCAAGCTGGGCTGTGTGCACGAACCCCC
CGTTCAGCCCGACCGCTGCGCCTTATCCGGTAACTATCGTCTTGAGTCCAACCCGGTAAGACACGACTTA
TCGCCACTGGCAGCAGCCACTGGTAACAGGATTAGCAGAGCGAGGTATGTAGGCGGTGCTACAGAGTTCT
TGAAGTGGTGGCCTAACTACGGCTACACTAGAAGGACAGTATTTGGTATCTGCGCTCTGCTGAAGCCAGT
TACCTTCGGAAAAAGAGTTGGTAGCTCTTGATCCGGCAAACAAACCACCGCTGGTAGCGGTGGTTTTTTT
GTTTGCAAGCAGCAGATTACGCGCAGAAAAAAAGGATCTCAAGAAGATCCTTTGATCTTTTCTACGGGGT
CTGACGCTCAGTGGAACGAAAACTCACGTTAAGGGATTTTGGTCATGACCTATTTGTTTATTTTTCTAAA
TACATTCAAATATGTATCCGCTCATGAGACAATAACCCTGATAAATGCTTCAATCATGATTGAAAAAGGA
AGAGTATGAGTATTCAACATTTCCGTGTCGCCCTTATTCCCTTTTTTGCGGCATTTTGCCTTCCTGTTTT
TGCTCACCCAGAAACGCTGGTGAAAGTAAAAGATGCTGAAGATCAGTTGGGTGCACGAGTGGGTTACATC
GAACTGGATCTCAACAGCGGTAAGATCCTTGAGAGTTTTCGCCCCGAAGAACGTTTTCCAATGATGAGCA
CTTTTAAAGTTCTGCTATGTGGCGCGGTATTATCCCGTATTGACGCCGGGCAAGAGCAACTCGGTCGCCG
CATACACTATTCTCAGAATGACTTGGTTGAGTACTCACCAGTCACAGAAAAGCATCTTACGGATGGCATG
ACAGTAAGAGAATTATGCAGTGCTGCCATAACCATGAGTGATAACACTGCGGCCAACTTACTTCTGACAA
CGATCGGAGGACCGAAGGAGCTAACCGCTTTTTTGCACAACATGGGGGATCATGTAACTCGCCTTGATCG
TTGGGAACCGGAGCTGAATGAAGCCATACCAAACGACGAGCGTGACACCACGATGCCTGTAGCAATGGCA
ACAACGTTGCGCAAACTATTAACTGGCGAACTACTTACTCTAGCTTCCCGGCAACAATTAATAGACTGGA
TGGAGGCGGATAAAGTTGCAGGACCACTTCTGCGCTCGGCCCTTCCGGCTGGCTGGTTTATTGCTGATAA
ATCTGGAGCCGGTGAGCGTGGGTCTCGCGGTATCATTGCAGCACTGGGGCCAGATGGTAAGCCCTCCCGT
ATCGTAGTTATCTACACGACGGGGAGTCAGGCAACTATGGATGAACGAAATAGACAGATCGCTGAGATAG
GTGCCTCACTGATTAAGCATTGGTAACTGTCAGACCAAGTTTACTCATATATACTTTAGATTGATTTAAA
ACTTCATTTTTAATTTAAAAGGATCTAGGTGAAGATCCTTTTTGATAATCTCATGCCATCGTGCCGCCAG
AAATTGTAAACGTTAATATTTTGTTAAAATTCGCGTTAAATTTTTGTTAAATCAGCTCATTTTTTAACCA
ATAGGCCGAAATCGGCAAAATCCCTTATAAATCAAAAGAATAGACCGAGATAGGGT
[37 nt withheld, positions 4957-4993]
AAAGAACGTGGACTCCAACGTCAAAGG
[49 nt withheld, positions 5021-5069]
T
[91 nt withheld, positions 5071-5161]
G
[124 nt withheld, positions 5163-5286]
CCCATTCGCCAATCCGGATATAGTTCCTCCTTTCAGCAAAAAACCCCTCAAGACCCGTTTAGAGGCCCCA
AGGGGTTATGCTAGTTATTGCTCAGCGGTGGCAGCAGCCTAGGTTAATTAAGCTGCGCTAGTAGACGAGT
CCATGTGCTGGCGTTCAAATTTCGCAGCAGCGGTTTCTTTACCAGACTCGAGGGTACCTCATTATTACTT
GTAGAGTTCGTCCATTCCGTGAGTAATGCCTGCAGCGGTCACGAATTCTAACAGAACCATGTGATCGCGT
TTTTCTTTCGGATCTTTGCTCAGTGCTGAACGGGTGCTCAGGTAGTGGTTGCGAGGTAACAGTACAGGCC
CGCGACCAATCGGCGTGTTTTGTTGATAATGATCCGCTAATTGAACGCTGCCGTCTTTCACGTTATGGCG
AATTTTGAAATTTGCCTTGATACCATTCTTGCGTTTATCGGCCGTAATATACACGTTATGAGAATTAAAG
TTATATTCCAGCTTATGGCCTAAAATGTTGCCTTTTTCTTTGAAGTCACGACCTTTCAGTTCGATACGGT
TTACTAATGTGCGGCCTTCAAATTTCACTTCCGCACGCGTTTTATAG
Features (pLannotate 1.2.2; 19 found; start..end, strand, type, name):
    351..373     -  RBS            RBS: efficient ribosome binding site from bacteriophage T7 gene 10 (Olins and Rangwala, 1989)
    388..412     -  protein_bind   lac operator: The lac repressor binds to the lac operator to inhibit transcription in E. coli. This inhibition can be relieved by adding lactose or isopropyl-β-D-thiogalactopyranoside (IPTG). lac repressor encoded by lacI
    413..431     -  promoter       T7 promoter: promoter for bacteriophage T7 RNA polymerase
    457..736     +  CDS            TcR (fragment): tetracycline efflux protein; tet; confers resistance to tetracycline
    744..821     +  promoter       lacI promoter: lacI
    822..1904    +  CDS            lacI: lac repressor; lacI; The lac repressor binds to the lac operator to inhibit transcription in E. coli. This inhibition can be relieved by adding lactose or isopropyl-β-D-thiogalactopyranoside (IPTG).
   1917..1938    +  protein_bind   CAP binding site: CAP binding activates transcription in the presence of cAMP. E. coli catabolite activator protein
   1953..2017    +  CDS            TcR (fragment): tetracycline efflux protein; tet; confers resistance to tetracycline
   2079..2459    -  CDS            YPB1_ECOLX: Protein predicted: Swiss-Prot protein existence level 4. From Escherichia coli.
   2476..2667    +  CDS            rop: Rop protein, which maintains plasmids at low copy number; rop
   2769..2908    +  misc_feature   bom: basis of mobility region from pBR322
   3094..3682    -  rep_origin     ori: high-copy-number ColE1/pMB1/pBR322/pUC origin of replication
   3763..3855    +  promoter       AmpR promoter: bla
   3856..4716    +  CDS            AmpR: β-lactamase; bla; confers resistance to ampicillin, carbenicillin, and related antibiotics
   4831..5286    -  rep_origin     f1 ori (sequence partly withheld): f1 bacteriophage origin of replication; arrow indicates direction of (+) strand synthesis
   5323..5370    -  terminator     T7 terminator: transcription terminator for bacteriophage T7 RNA polymerase
   5378..5395    -  CDS            SET1 (fragment): solubility-enhancement tag derived from T7 phage gene 10B
   5425..5466    -  CDS            S-Tag (fragment): affinity and epitope tag derived from pancreatic ribonuclease A
   5494..311     -  CDS            Superfolder GFP (across the origin): Superfolder GFP is a basic (constitutively fluorescent) green fluorescent protein published in 2005, derived from Aequorea victoria. It is reported to be a very rapidly-maturing weak dimer.
