[The description below was written by a language model from this plasmid's Addgene catalogue record and pLannotate feature annotations shown in this document.]
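Description:
pET-6xHis-(pos15)GFP is a bacterial expression plasmid built on a Novagen pET29-type backbone for IPTG-inducible production of a "supercharged" green fluorescent protein in E. coli. The synthetic insert, about 745 bp, encodes a GFP variant engineered to carry a theoretical net charge of +15, with an N-terminal His6 tag for metal-affinity purification. The annotation software recognises the coding sequence as a relative of Superfolder GFP, spanning the numbering origin of the circular sequence on the minus strand.

Expression follows the standard pET arrangement. A T7 promoter with an adjacent lac operator and the T7 gene 10 ribosome binding site sits upstream of the open reading frame, and a T7 terminator lies downstream. The plasmid carries lacI under its own promoter, so the lac repressor keeps transcription off until IPTG is added in a host that supplies T7 RNA polymerase, such as a DE3 lysogen. Short S-Tag and SET1 fragment matches between the GFP sequence and the terminator look like backbone remnants; the record does not list them as fusion tags.

The plasmid replicates from a ColE1/pMB1-type origin accompanied by rop and the bom region, and an f1 origin is also present. The catalogue lists it as high copy, although rop normally moderates copy number. Selection is by ampicillin, consistent with the annotated β-lactamase gene and promoter, whereas standard pET29 vectors usually confer kanamycin resistance. The tetracycline resistance fragments are nonfunctional pBR322 leftovers. The associated publication concerns cellular uptake and endosomal trafficking of supercharged proteins, so the purified protein was likely produced for such studies.
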