Addgene plasmid #89248: pET-6xHis-(pos15)GFP
Purpose: [Edit] Expresses GFP with +15 theoretical charge in E.Coli
Depositing lab: David Liu. Depositing organization: Harvard University. Publication: Cellular uptake mechanisms and endosomal trafficking of supercharged proteins. Thompson DB, Villasenor R, Dorr BM, Zerial M, Liu DR. Chem Biol. 2012 Jul 27;19(7):831-43. doi: 10.1016/j.chembiol.2012.06.014. PubMed 22840771.
Backbone
  Vector backbone: pET29
  Backbone manufacturer: Novagen
  Backbone size w/o insert (bp): 5152
  Total vector size (bp): 5896
  Vector type: Bacterial Expression
Growth in bacteria
  Bacterial resistance: Ampicillin, 100 μg/mL
  Growth temperature: 37°C
  Growth strain: DH5alpha
  Growth instructions: Can also maintain in Mach1. For protein expression, transform into BL21 Star (DE3) cells. Induce at 0.6 OD with 0.5 mM IPTG final concentration. Growing overnight (16 hours) at 20-25 C.
  Copy number: High Copy
Gene/Insert
  Gene/Insert name: His6-(pos15)-GFP
  Species: Synthetic
  Insert size (bp): 745
  Promoter: T7
  Tag / fusion protein: His6 (N terminal on insert)
  Cloning method: Gibson Cloning
  Sequencing primers: 5′ T7 Promoter; 3′ T7 Terminator
Terms and licenses: Academic/Nonprofit Terms; Industry Terms: Not Available to Industry
How to cite: pET-6xHis-(pos15)GFP was a gift from David Liu (Addgene plasmid # 89248 ; http://n2t.net/addgene:89248 ; RRID:Addgene_89248)
