>Addgene plasmid #89248 | pET-6xHis-(pos15)GFP | depositor partial sequence | sequence record 172898 | pos15-GFP
ATGGGTCATCACCACCACCATCACGGTGGCGCTAGCAAAGGTGAACGTCTGTTTACGGGTGTAGTACCGA
TCTTAGTGGAATTAGACGGCGACGTGAACGGTCACAAATTTAGCGTGCGCGGCGAAGGCGAAGGTGACGC
TACCCGTGGTAAATTGACCCTGAAGTTTATTTGCACAACAGGCAAATTACCCGTTCCGTGGCCCACCTTA
GTGACCACCCTGACCTATGGCGTTCAGTGCTTCAGTCGTTACCCTAAACATATGAAACGTCACGATTTTT
TCAAATCAGCCATGCCTGAAGGATATGTTCAAGAGCGTACAATCAGCTTCAAGAAGGATGGCACCTATAA
AACGCGTGCGGAAGTGAAATTTGAAGGCCGCACATTAGTAAACCGTATCGAACTGAAAGGTCGTGACTTC
AAAGAAAAAGGCAACATTTTAGGCCATAAGCTGGAATATAACTTTAATTCTCATAACGTGTATATTACGG
CCGATAAACGCAAGAATGGTATCAAGGCAAATTTCAAAATTCGCCATAACGTGAAAGACGGCAGCGTTCA
ATTAGCGGATCATTATCAACAAAACACGCCGATTGGTCGCGGGCCTGTACTGTTACCTCGCAACCACTAC
CTGAGCACCCGTTCAGCACTGAGCAAAGATCCGAAAGAAAAACGCGATCACATGGTTCTGTTAGAATTCG
TGACCGCTGCAGGCATTACTCACGGAATGGACGAACTCTACAAG
